>Addgene plasmid #124115 | pET21a-MetRS-His | addgene full sequence | sequence record 240858 | Addgene NGS Result
ATCCGGATATAGTTCCTCCTTTCAGCAAAAAACCCCTCAAGACCCGTTTAGAGGCCCCAAGGGGTTATGC
TAGTTATTGCTCAGCGGTGGCAGCAGCCAACTCAGCTTCCTTTCGGGCTTTGTTAGCAGCCGGATCTCAG
TGGTGGTGGTGGTGGTGCTCGAGTTTCACCTGATGACCCGGTTTAGCACCGGCATCCGGGCTTAGCAGGA
AAATATCTTTCCCGCCAGGACCGGCAGCCATCACCATGCCTTCAGAGATACCGAAGCGCATTTTACGTGG
TGCCAGGTTAGCCACCATAATGGTGTGACGACCAATCAGTGCCTGCGGATCCGGGTAAGCAGAACGAATA
CCGGAGAAGACATTGCGTTTTTCACCGCCGAGATCCAGCGTCAGGCGCAGCAGTTTGTCAGAACCTTCAA
CAAACTCTGCGTTTTCAATCAGCGCCACGCGCAGGTCAACTTTAGCGAAGTCGTCAAAGGTGATGGTTTC
CTGAATCGGATCATCTGCCAGCGGGCCAGTTACCGGCGCGGCAGCGGCTTTTACTTCTTCTTTAGAGGCT
TCCACCAGTGCTTCAACCTGCCTCATATCGATGCGGTTATACAGCGCCTTGAACGGATTCACTTTGTGGC
CCAGCAGCGGTTGCTGGATACCATCCCAGGTCAGTTCCGTATTGAGGAATGCTTCTGCACGCTCGGTCAG
TTTCGGCAGTACCGGCTTCAGGTAAGTCATCAGCACGCGGAACAGGTTGATGCCCATTGAGCAAATTGCC
TGCAGGTCGGCATCGCGGCCTTCCTGTTTCGCCACCACCCACGGAGCCTGTTCATCGACATAGCGGTTAG
CCAGATCAGCCAGCGCCATGATTTCGCGCACGGCTTTACCAAATTCACGGCTTTCCCACGCTTCACCAAT
CACTTCAGCGGCATCAGTGAAGGTTTTGTACAACTGCGGGTCAGCCAGTTCGCTTGCCAGCACGCCGTCA
AAACGCTTGTTGATAAAGCCCGCATTACGGGAGGCCAGGTTAACCACTTTGTTAACGATATCGGCATTCA
CACGCTGAACGAAATCTTCCAGGTTGAGATCGATATCATCAATGCGCGAAGAGAGTTTCGCAGTGTAGTA
GTAACGCAGGCTGTCTGCGTCAAAATGATTCAGCCAGGTGCTGGCTTTAATAAAGGTGCCGCGAGACTTG
GACATCTTTGCGCCGTTCACCGTCACATAGCCATGAACAAACAGGTTGGACGGCTTGCGGAAGTTGCTGC
CTTCCAGCATGGCAGGCCAGAACAGGCTGTGGAAGTAAACAATATCTTTACCGATGAAGTGGTACAGCTC
GGCGGTGGAGTCTTTCTTCCAGTATTCATCGAAGCTTACGCTGTCGCCGCGCTTGTCGCACAGATTCTTG
AAAGAACCCATGTAGCCAATCGGTGCGTCCAGCCAGACGTAGAAATATTTGCCCGGCGCGTTCGGAATTT
CAAAACCGAAGTAAGGGGCGTCGCGGGAGATATCCCACTGTTGCAGGCCAGATTCAAACCACTCCTGCAT
TTTATTTGCCACCTGCTCCTGCAACGCACCGCTGCGGGTCCATGCCTGCAACATTTCGCTGAAAGAGGGC
AGATCAAAGAAGAAGTGTTCAGAATCACGCATTACCGGCGTAGCGCCAGAAACCACCGATTTCGGCTCGA
TCAGTTCAGTCGGGCTGTAGGTCGCGCCGCAGACTTCGCAGTTATCGCCGTATTGATCCGGGGATTTACA
TTTCGGGCAGGTGCCTTTCACAAAACGGTCCGGCAGGAACATGCCTTTTTCCGGATCGTACAGCTGAGAG
ATGGTGCGGTTTTTAATAAAACCGTTTTCTTTCAGGCGAGAGTAGATAAGTTCTGACAACTGGCGGTTCT
CTTCGCTGTGCGTCGAGTGATAGTTGTCATAGCTGATGTTAAAGCCTGCGAAATCAGTCTGATGCTCCTG
ACTCATTTCGCCAATCATCTGCTCCGGGGTGATACCAAGCTGCTGAGCTTTCAGCATGATCGGTGTACCG
TGGGCATCGTCGGCGCAGATGAAGTTGACCTCGTGGCCGCGCATTCGCTGGTAACGGACCCAGACATCAG
CCTGGATGTGCTCCAGCATATGGCCGAGGTGGATTGAGCCGTTAGCGTACGGCAGTGCGCACGTCACCAG
AATTTTCTTCGCGACTTGAGTCATAGTAGGATCTCCTTCTAGAGGGGAATTGTTATCCGCTCACAATTCC
CCTATAGTGAGTCGTATTAATTTCGCGGGATCGAGATCTCGATCCTCTACGCCGGACGCATCGTGGCCGG
CATCACCGGCGCCACAGGTGCGGTTGCTGGCGCCTATATCGCCGACATCACCGATGGGGAAGATCGGGCT
CGCCACTTCGGGCTCATGAGCGCTTGTTTCGGCGTGGGTATGGTGGCAGGCCCCGTGGCCGGGGGACTGT
TGGGCGCCATCTCCTTGCATGCACCATTCCTTGCGGCGGCGGTGCTCAACGGCCTCAACCTACTACTGGG
CTGCTTCCTAATGCAGGAGTCGCATAAGGGAGAGCGTCGAGATCCCGGACACCATCGAATGGCGCAAAAC
CTTTCGCGGTATGGCATGATAGCGCCCGGAAGAGAGTCAATTCAGGGTGGTGAATGTGAAACCAGTAACG
TTATACGATGTCGCAGAGTATGCCGGTGTCTCTTATCAGACCGTTTCCCGCGTGGTGAACCAGGCCAGCC
ACGTTTCTGCGAAAACGCGGGAAAAAGTGGAAGCGGCGATGGCGGAGCTGAATTACATTCCCAACCGCGT
GGCACAACAACTGGCGGGCAAACAGTCGTTGCTGATTGGCGTTGCCACCTCCAGTCTGGCCCTGCACGCG
CCGTCGCAAATTGTCGCGGCGATTAAATCTCGCGCCGATCAACTGGGTGCCAGCGTGGTGGTGTCGATGG
TAGAACGAAGCGGCGTCGAAGCCTGTAAAGCGGCGGTGCACAATCTTCTCGCGCAACGCGTCAGTGGGCT
GATCATTAACTATCCGCTGGATGACCAGGATGCCATTGCTGTGGAAGCTGCCTGCACTAATGTTCCGGCG
TTATTTCTTGATGTCTCTGACCAGACACCCATCAACAGTATTATTTTCTCCCATGAAGACGGTACGCGAC
TGGGCGTGGAGCATCTGGTCGCATTGGGTCACCAGCAAATCGCGCTGTTAGCGGGCCCATTAAGTTCTGT
CTCGGCGCGTCTGCGTCTGGCTGGCTGGCATAAATATCTCACTCGCAATCAAATTCAGCCGATAGCGGAA
CGGGAAGGCGACTGGAGTGCCATGTCCGGTTTTCAACAAACCATGCAAATGCTGAATGAGGGCATCGTTC
CCACTGCGATGCTGGTTGCCAACGATCAGATGGCGCTGGGCGCAATGCGCGCCATTACCGAGTCCGGGCT
GCGCGTTGGTGCGGATATCTCGGTAGTGGGATACGACGATACCGAAGACAGCTCATGTTATATCCCGCCG
TTAACCACCATCAAACAGGATTTTCGCCTGCTGGGGCAAACCAGCGTGGACCGCTTGCTGCAACTCTCTC
AGGGCCAGGCGGTGAAGGGCAATCAGCTGTTGCCCGTCTCACTGGTGAAAAGAAAAACCACCCTGGCGCC
CAATACGCAAACCGCCTCTCCCCGCGCGTTGGCCGATTCATTAATGCAGCTGGCACGACAGGTTTCCCGA
CTGGAAAGCGGGCAGTGAGCGCAACGCAATTAATGTAAGTTAGCTCACTCATTAGGCACCGGGATCTCGA
CCGATGCCCTTGAGAGCCTTCAACCCAGTCAGCTCCTTCCGGTGGGCGCGGGGCATGACTATCGTCGCCG
CACTTATGACTGTCTTCTTTATCATGCAACTCGTAGGACAGGTGCCGGCAGCGCTCTGGGTCATTTTCGG
CGAGGACCGCTTTCGCTGGAGCGCGACGATGATCGGCCTGTCGCTTGCGGTATTCGGAATCTTGCACGCC
CTCGCTCAAGCCTTCGTCACTGGTCCCGCCACCAAACGTTTCGGCGAGAAGCAGGCCATTATCGCCGGCA
TGGCGGCCCCACGGGTGCGCATGATCGTGCTCCTGTCGTTGAGGACCCGGCTAGGCTGGCGGGGTTGCCT
TACTGGTTAGCAGAATGAATCACCGATACGCGAGCGAACGTGAAGCGACTGCTGCTGCAAAACGTCTGCG
ACCTGAGCAACAACATGAATGGTCTTCGGTTTCCGTGTTTCGTAAAGTCTGGAAACGCGGAAGTCAGCGC
CCTGCACCATTATGTTCCGGATCTGCATCGCAGGATGCTGCTGGCTACCCTGTGGAACACCTACATCTGT
ATTAACGAAGCGCTGGCATTGACCCTGAGTGATTTTTCTCTGGTCCCGCCGCATCCATACCGCCAGTTGT
TTACCCTCACAACGTTCCAGTAACCGGGCATGTTCATCATCAGTAACCCGTATCGTGAGCATCCTCTCTC
GTTTCATCGGTATCATTACCCCCATGAACAGAAATCCCCCTTACACGGAGGCATCAGTGACCAAACAGGA
AAAAACCGCCCTTAACATGGCCCGCTTTATCAGAAGCCAGACATTAACGCTTCTGGAGAAACTCAACGAG
CTGGACGCGGATGAACAGGCAGACATCTGTGAATCGCTTCACGACCACGCTGATGAGCTTTACCGCAGCT
GCCTCGCGCGTTTCGGTGATGACGGTGAAAACCTCTGACACATGCAGCTCCCGGAGACGGTCACAGCTTG
TCTGTAAGCGGATGCCGGGAGCAGACAAGCCCGTCAGGGCGCGTCAGCGGGTGTTGGCGGGTGTCGGGGC
GCAGCCATGACCCAGTCACGTAGCGATAGCGGAGTGTATACTGGCTTAACTATGCGGCATCAGAGCAGAT
TGTACTGAGAGTGCACCATTGCGGTGTGAAATACCGCACAGATGCGTAAGGAGAAAATACCGCATCAGGC
GCTCTTCCGCTTCCTCGCTCACTGACTCGCTGCGCTCGGTCGTTCGGCTGCGGCGAGCGGTATCAGCTCA
CTCAAAGGCGGTAATACGGTTATCCACAGAATCAGGGGATAACGCAGGAAAGAACATGTGAGCAAAAGGC
CAGCAAAAGGCCAGGAACCGTAAAAAGGCCGCGTTGCTGGCGTTTTTCCATAGGCTCCGCCCCCCTGACG
AGCATCACAAAAATCGACGCTCAAGTCAGAGGTGGCGAAACCCGACAGGACTATAAAGATACCAGGCGTT
TCCCCCTGGAAGCTCCCTCGTGCGCTCTCCTGTTCCGACCCTGCCGCTTACCGGATACCTGTCCGCCTTT
CTCCCTTCGGGAAGCGTGGCGCTTTCTCATAGCTCACGCTGTAGGTATCTCAGTTCGGTGTAGGTCGTTC
GCTCCAAGCTGGGCTGTGTGCACGAACCCCCCGTTCAGCCCGACCGCTGCGCCTTATCCGGTAACTATCG
TCTTGAGTCCAACCCGGTAAGACACGACTTATCGCCACTGGCAGCAGCCACTGGTAACAGGATTAGCAGA
GCGAGGTATGTAGGCGGTGCTACAGAGTTCTTGAAGTGGTGGCCTAACTACGGCTACACTAGAAGGACAG
TATTTGGTATCTGCGCTCTGCTGAAGCCAGTTACCTTCGGAAAAAGAGTTGGTAGCTCTTGATCCGGCAA
ACAAACCACCGCTGGTAGCGGTGGTTTTTTTGTTTGCAAGCAGCAGATTACGCGCAGAAAAAAAGGATCT
CAAGAAGATCCTTTGATCTTTTCTACGGGGTCTGACGCTCAGTGGAACGAAAACTCACGTTAAGGGATTT
TGGTCATGAGATTATCAAAAAGGATCTTCACCTAGATCCTTTTAAATTAAAAATGAAGTTTTAAATCAAT
CTAAAGTATATATGAGTAAACTTGGTCTGACAGTTACCAATGCTTAATCAGTGAGGCACCTATCTCAGCG
ATCTGTCTATTTCGTTCATCCATAGTTGCCTGACTCCCCGTCGTGTAGATAACTACGATACGGGAGGGCT
TACCATCTGGCCCCAGTGCTGCAATGATACCGCGAGACCCACGCTCACCGGCTCCAGATTTATCAGCAAT
AAACCAGCCAGCCGGAAGGGCCGAGCGCAGAAGTGGTCCTGCAACTTTATCCGCCTCCATCCAGTCTATT
AATTGTTGCCGGGAAGCTAGAGTAAGTAGTTCGCCAGTTAATAGTTTGCGCAACGTTGTTGCCATTGCTG
CAGGCATCGTGGTGTCACGCTCGTCGTTTGGTATGGCTTCATTCAGCTCCGGTTCCCAACGATCAAGGCG
AGTTACATGATCCCCCATGTTGTGCAAAAAAGCGGTTAGCTCCTTCGGTCCTCCGATCGTTGTCAGAAGT
AAGTTGGCCGCAGTGTTATCACTCATGGTTATGGCAGCACTGCATAATTCTCTTACTGTCATGCCATCCG
TAAGATGCTTTTCTGTGACTGGTGAGTACTCAACCAAGTCATTCTGAGAATAGTGTATGCGGCGACCGAG
TTGCTCTTGCCCGGCGTCAATACGGGATAATACCGCGCCACATAGCAGAACTTTAAAAGTGCTCATCATT
GGAAAACGTTCTTCGGGGCGAAAACTCTCAAGGATCTTACCGCTGTTGAGATCCAGTTCGATGTAACCCA
CTCGTGCACCCAACTGATCTTCAGCATCTTTTACTTTCACCAGCGTTTCTGGGTGAGCAAAAACAGGAAG
GCAAAATGCCGCAAAAAAGGGAATAAGGGCGACACGGAAATGTTGAATACTCATACTCTTCCTTTTTCAA
TATTATTGAAGCATTTATCAGGGTTATTGTCTCATGAGCGGATACATATTTGAATGTATTTAGAAAAATA
AACAAATAGGGGTTCCGCGCACATTTCCCCGAAAAGTGCCACCTAAATTGTAAGCGTTAATATTTTGTTA
AAATTCGCGTTAAATTTTTGTTAAATCAGCTCATTTTTTAACCAATAGGCCGAAATCGGCAAAATCCCTT
ATAAATCAAAAGAATAGACCGAGATAGGGT
[37 nt withheld, positions 7031-7067]
AAAGAACGTGGACTCCAACGTCAAAGG
[49 nt withheld, positions 7095-7143]
T
[91 nt withheld, positions 7145-7235]
G
[124 nt withheld, positions 7237-7360]
CCCATTCGCCA
Features (pLannotate 1.2.2; 18 found; start..end, strand, type, name):
     26..73      -  terminator     T7 terminator: transcription terminator for bacteriophage T7 RNA polymerase
     81..130     -  CDS            SET1 (fragment): solubility-enhancement tag derived from T7 phage gene 10B
    140..157     -  CDS            9xHis (fragment): 9xHis affinity tag
    164..2194    -  CDS            metG: SYM_ECOLI - Experimental evidence at protein level: Swiss-Prot protein existence level 1. Is required not only for elongation of protein synthesis but also for the initiation of all mRNA translation through initiator tRNA(fMet) aminoacylation. From Escherichia coli (strain K12).
   2216..2240    -  protein_bind   lac operator: The lac repressor binds to the lac operator to inhibit transcription in E. coli. This inhibition can be relieved by adding lactose or isopropyl-β-D-thiogalactopyranoside (IPTG). lac repressor encoded by lacI
   2241..2259    -  promoter       T7 promoter: promoter for bacteriophage T7 RNA polymerase
   2281..2560    +  CDS            TcR (fragment): tetracycline efflux protein; tet; confers resistance to tetracycline
   2568..2645    +  promoter       lacI promoter: lacI
   2646..3728    +  CDS            lacI: lac repressor; lacI; The lac repressor binds to the lac operator to inhibit transcription in E. coli. This inhibition can be relieved by adding lactose or isopropyl-β-D-thiogalactopyranoside (IPTG).
   3741..3762    +  protein_bind   CAP binding site: CAP binding activates transcription in the presence of cAMP. E. coli catabolite activator protein
   3777..4068    +  CDS            TcR (fragment): tetracycline efflux protein; tet; confers resistance to tetracycline
   4140..4520    -  CDS            YPB1_ECOLX: Protein predicted: Swiss-Prot protein existence level 4. From Escherichia coli.
   4537..4728    +  CDS            rop: Rop protein, which maintains plasmids at low copy number; rop
   4830..4969    +  misc_feature   bom: basis of mobility region from pBR322
   5155..5743    -  rep_origin     ori: high-copy-number ColE1/pMB1/pBR322/pUC origin of replication
   5914..6774    -  CDS            AmpR: β-lactamase; bla; confers resistance to ampicillin, carbenicillin, and related antibiotics
   6775..6879    -  promoter       AmpR promoter: bla
   6932..7360    -  rep_origin     f1 ori (sequence partly withheld): f1 bacteriophage origin of replication; arrow indicates direction of (+) strand synthesis
