[The description below was written by a language model from this plasmid's Addgene catalogue record and pLannotate feature annotations shown in this document.]
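Description:
pET21a-MetRS-His is a bacterial expression plasmid built on the pET21a(+) backbone that produces Escherichia coli methionine--tRNA ligase (MetRS, the metG gene product) with a C-terminal 6xHis tag. The full sequence record is 7,371 nt. The metG open reading frame sits downstream of a T7 promoter with an adjacent lac operator and is followed by the His-tag codons and the T7 terminator. The plasmid also carries lacI under its own promoter, so the lac repressor holds transcription off until it is relieved by IPTG or lactose. Expression requires a host that supplies T7 RNA polymerase. The cloning sites used to insert the gene are not recorded.

The plasmid replicates from a ColE1/pMB1-type origin. The pBR322-derived rop gene and bom region are also annotated; the catalogue lists the plasmid as high copy, although rop normally moderates copy number. Selection is by ampicillin through the bla gene and its promoter. An f1 origin is present, which allows single-stranded DNA production. The short TcR fragments and the partial matches to a T7 gene 10-derived solubility tag and a "9xHis" tag appear to be backbone remnants or annotation artefacts rather than functional parts.

The construct belongs to a set used to overexpress and affinity-purify individual components of the PURE reconstituted cell-free translation system. In that system MetRS charges both elongator and initiator methionine tRNAs. The depositors note that the plasmid may be prone to deletions in the promoter region, so sequence verification of independent clones is advised.
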