Addgene plasmid #124115: pET21a-MetRS-His
Purpose: Bacterial expression plasmid for PURE system components
Depositing lab: Sebastian Maerkl & Takuya Ueda. Depositing organization: The University of Tokyo. Publication: Cell-free translation reconstituted with purified components. Shimizu Y, Inoue A, Tomari Y, Suzuki T, Yokogawa T, Nishikawa K, Ueda T. Nat Biotechnol. 2001 Aug;19(8):751-5. doi: 10.1038/90802. PubMed 11479568.
Backbone
  Vector backbone: pET21a(+)
  Vector type: Bacterial Expression
Growth in bacteria
  Bacterial resistance: Ampicillin, 100 μg/mL
  Growth temperature: 37°C
  Growth strain: DH5alpha ; JM109
  Copy number: High Copy
Gene/Insert
  Gene/Insert name: Methionine--tRNA ligase (alt names: metG; MetRS)
  Species: Escherichia coli
  Entrez Gene: metG (a.k.a. b2114, ECK2107)
  Tag / fusion protein: 6x-His (C terminal on insert)
  Cloning method: Restriction Enzyme; 5′ cloning site Unknown (unknown if destroyed)
Terms and licenses: Academic/Nonprofit Terms; Industry Terms: Not Available to Industry
Depositor comments: It is recommended to screen DNA preps from multiple colonies by Sanger sequencing, as this plasmid may be prone to deletions in the promoter region.
How to cite: pET21a-MetRS-His was a gift from Sebastian Maerkl & Takuya Ueda (Addgene plasmid # 124115 ; http://n2t.net/addgene:124115 ; RRID:Addgene_124115)
