>Addgene plasmid #124115 | pET21a-MetRS-His | depositor partial sequence | sequence record 236227 | Sequencing result for the insert
GACCCGTTTAGAGGCCCCAAGGGGTTATGCTAGTTATTGCTCAGCGGTGGCAGCAGCCAACTCAGCTTCC
TTTCGGGCTTTGTTAGCAGCCGGATCTCAGTGGTGGTGGTGGTGGTGCTCGAGTTTCACCTGATGACCCG
GTTTAGCACCGGCATCCGGGCTTAGCAGGAAAATATCTTTCCCGCCAGGACCGGCAGCCATCACCATGCC
TTCAGAGATACCGAAGCGCATTTTACGTGGTGCCAGGTTAGCCACCATAATGGTGTGACGACCAATCAGT
GCCTGCGGATCCGGGTAAGCAGAACGAATACCGGAGAAGACATTGCGTTTTTCACCGCCGAGATCCAGCG
TCAGGCGCAGCAGTTTGTCAGAACCTTCAACAAACTCTGCGTTTTCAATCAGCGCCACGCGCAGGTCAAC
TTTAGCGAAGTCGTCAAAGGTGATGGTTTCCTGAATCGGATCATCTGCCAGCGGGCCAGTTACCGGCGCG
GCAGCGGCTTTTACTTCTTCTTTAGAGGCTTCCACCAGTGCTTCAACCTGCCTCATATCGATGCGGTTAT
ACAGCGCCTTGAACGGATTCACTTTGTGGCCCAGCAGCGGTTGCTGGATACCATCCCAGGTCAGTTCCGT
ATTGAGGAATGCTTCTGCACGCTCGGTCAGTTTCGGCAGTACCGGCTTCAGGTAAGTCATCAGCACGCGG
AACAGGTTGATGCCCATTGAGCAAATTGCCTGCAGGTCGGCATCGCGGCCTTCCTGTTTCGCCACCACCC
ACGGAGCCTGTTCATCGACATAGCGGTTAGCCAGATCAGCCAGCGCCATGATTTCGCGCACGGCTTTACC
AAATTCACGGCTTTCCCACGCTTCACCAATCACTTCAGCGGCATCAGTGAACGTTTTGTACAACTGCGGG
TCAGCCAGTTCGCTT
